>Addgene plasmid #15669 | DV-GFP-Rab38-WT-pDEST53 | addgene full sequence | sequence record 249963 | Addgene NGS Result
GACATTGATTATTGACTAGTTATTAATAGTAATCAATTACGGGGTCATTAGTTCATAGCCCATATATGGA
GTTCCGCGTTACATAACTTACGGTAAATGGCCCGCCTGGCTGACCGCCCAACGACCCCCGCCCATTGACG
TCAATAATGACGTATGTTCCCATAGTAACGCCAATAGGGACTTTCCATTGACGTCAATGGGTGGAGTATT
TACGGTAAACTGCCCACTTGGCAGTACATCAAGTGTATCATATGCCAAGTACGCCCCCTATTGACGTCAA
TGACGGTAAATGGCCCGCCTGGCATTATGCCCAGTACATGACCTTATGGGACTTTCCTACTTGGCAGTAC
ATCTACGTATTAGTCATCGCTATTACCATGGTGATGCGGTTTTGGCAGTACATCAATGGGCGTGGATAGC
GGTTTGACTCACGGGGATTTCCAAGTCTCCACCCCATTGACGTCAATGGGAGTTTGTTTTGGCACCAAAA
TCAACGGGACTTTCCAAAATGTCGTAACAACTCCGCCCCATTGACGCAAATGGGCGGTAGGCGTGTACGG
TGGGAGGTCTATATAAGCAGAGCTCTCTGGCTAACTAGAGAACCCACTGCTTACTGGCTTATCGAAATTA
ATACGACTCACTATAGGGAGACCCAAGCTGGCTAGACACCATGGCCAGCAAAGGAGAAGAACTTTTCACT
GGAGTTGTCCCAATTCTTGTTGAATTAGATGGTGATGTTAATGGGCACAAATTTTCTGTCAGTGGAGAGG
GTGAAGGTGATGCTACATACGGAAAGCTTACCCTTAAATTTATTTGCACTACTGGAAAACTACCTGTTCC
ATGGCCAACACTTGTCACTACTTTCTCTTATGGTGTTCAATGCTTTTCCCGTTATCCGGATCATATGAAA
CGGCATGACTTTTTCAAGAGTGCCATGCCCGAAGGTTATGTACAGGAACGCACTATATCTTTCAAAGATG
ACGGGAACTACAAGACGCGTGCTGAAGTCAAGTTTGAAGGTGATACCCTTGTTAATCGTATCGAGTTAAA
AGGTATTGATTTTAAAGAAGATGGAAACATTCTCGGACACAAACTCGAGTACAACTATAACTCACACAAT
GTATACATCACGGCAGACAAACAAAAGAATGGAATCAAAGCTAACTTCAAAATTCGCCACAACATTGAAG
ATGGATCCGTTCAACTAGCAGACCATTATCAACAAAATACTCCAATTGGCGATGGCCCTGTCCTTTTACC
AGACAACCATTACCTGTCGACACAATCTGCCCTTTCGAAAGATCCCAACGAAAAGCGTGACCACATGGTC
CTTCTTGAGTTTGTAACTGCTGCTGGGATTACACATGGCATGGATGAGCTCTACAAAAGCGGTTCCGGAC
CGGATCAAACAAGTTTGTACAAAAAAGCAGGCTCCATGCAGACACCTCACAAGGAGCACCTGTACAAGCT
GCTGGTGATCGGCGACCTGGGTGTGGGCAAGACCAGCATTATCAAGCGCTATGTGCACCAAAACTTCTCC
TCGCACTACCGGGCCACCATTGGTGTGGACTTCGCGCTGAAGGTGCTCCACTGGGACCCAGAGACGGTGG
TGCGCTTGCAGCTCTGGGACATTGCTGGTCAAGAAAGATTTGGAAACATGACAAGAGTTTATTACCGGGA
AGCTATGGGGGCATTTATTGTTTTTGATGTCACCAGACCAGCCACATTTGAAGCCGTGGCAAAGTGGAAA
AATGATTTGGACTCAAAGTTAACGCTCCCTAATGGTAAGCCAGTGTCAGTGGTTCTGTTGGCCAACAAAT
GTGACCAAGGGAAGGATGTGCTTATGAACAATGGACTCAAGATGGACCAGTTCTGCAAGGAGCATGGCTT
CGTAGGATGGTTTGAAACATCAGCCAAGGAAAACATAAACATTGATGAAGCCTCAAGATGCCTGGTCAAG
CACATACTTGCAAATGAGTGTGACCTCCTAGAGTCTATAGAACCGGACATTGTGAAGCCCCATCTCACAT
CGCCCAAGGTTGTCAGCTGCTCTGGCTGTGCCAAATCCTAGAACCCAGCTTTCTTGTACAAAGTGGTGAT
AATTAATTAAGATAAACCCGCTGATCAGCCTCGACTGTGCCTTCTAGTTGCCAGCCATCTGTTGTTTGCC
CCTCCCCCGTGCCTTCCTTGACCCTGGAAGGTGCCACTCCCACTGTCCTTTCCTAATAAAATGAGGAAAT
TGCATCGCATTGTCTGAGTAGGTGTCATTCTATTCTGGGGGGTGGGGTGGGGCAGGACAGCAAGGGGGAG
GATTGGGAAGACAATAGCAGGCATGCTGGGGATGCGGTGGGCTCTATGGCTTCTGAGGCGGAAAGAACCA
GCTGGGGCTCTAGGGGGTATCCCC
[124 nt withheld, positions 2405-2528]
C
[91 nt withheld, positions 2530-2620]
A
[49 nt withheld, positions 2622-2670]
CCTTTGACGTTGGAGTCCACGTTCTTT
[37 nt withheld, positions 2698-2734]
ACCCTATCTCGGTCTATTCTTTTGATTTATAAGGGATTTTGCCGATTTCGGCCTATTGGTTAAAAAATGA
GCTGATTTAACAAAAATTTAACGCGAATTAATTCTGTGGAATGTGTGTCAGTTAGGGTGTGGAAAGTCCC
CAGGCTCCCCAGCAGGCAGAAGTATGCAAAGCATGCATCTCAATTAGTCAGCAACCAGGTGTGGAAAGTC
CCCAGGCTCCCCAGCAGGCAGAAGTATGCAAAGCATGCATCTCAATTAGTCAGCAACCATAGTCCCGCCC
CTAACTCCGCCCATCCCGCCCCTAACTCCGCCCAGTTCCGCCCATTCTCCGCCCCATGGCTGACTAATTT
TTTTTATTTATGCAGAGGCCGAGGCCGCCTCTGCCTCTGAGCTATTCCAGAAGTAGTGAGGAGGCTTTTT
TGGAGGCCTAGGCTTTTGCAAAAAGCTCCCGGGAGCTTGTATATCCATTTTCGGATCTGATCAAGAGACA
GGATGAGGATCGTTTCGCATGATTGAACAAGATGGATTGCACGCAGGTTCTCCGGCCGCTTGGGTGGAGA
GGCTATTCGGCTATGACTGGGCACAACAGACAATCGGCTGCTCTGATGCCGCCGTGTTCCGGCTGTCAGC
GCAGGGGCGCCCGGTTCTTTTTGTCAAGACCGACCTGTCCGGTGCCCTGAATGAACTGCAGGACGAGGCA
GCGCGGCTATCGTGGCTGGCCACGACGGGCGTTCCTTGCGCAGCTGTGCTCGACGTTGTCACTGAAGCGG
GAAGGGACTGGCTGCTATTGGGCGAAGTGCCGGGGCAGGATCTCCTGTCATCTCACCTTGCTCCTGCCGA
GAAAGTATCCATCATGGCTGATGCAATGCGGCGGCTGCATACGCTTGATCCGGCTACCTGCCCATTCGAC
CACCAAGCGAAACATCGCATCGAGCGAGCACGTACTCGGATGGAAGCCGGTCTTGTCGATCAGGATGATC
TGGACGAAGAGCATCAGGGGCTCGCGCCAGCCGAACTGTTCGCCAGGCTCAAGGCGCGCATGCCCGACGG
CGAGGATCTCGTCGTGACCCATGGCGATGCCTGCTTGCCGAATATCATGGTGGAAAATGGCCGCTTTTCT
GGATTCATCGACTGTGGCCGGCTGGGTGTGGCGGACCGCTATCAGGACATAGCGTTGGCTACCCGTGATA
TTGCTGAAGAGCTTGGCGGCGAATGGGCTGACCGCTTCCTCGTGCTTTACGGTATCGCCGCTCCCGATTC
GCAGCGCATCGCCTTCTATCGCCTTCTTGACGAGTTCTTCTGAGCGGGACTCTGGGGTTCGAAATGACCG
ACCAAGCGACGCCCAACCTGCCATCACGAGATTTCGATTCCACCGCCGCCTTCTATGAAAGGTTGGGCTT
CGGAATCGTTTTCCGGGACGCCGGCTGGATGATCCTCCAGCGCGGGGATCTCATGCTGGAGTTCTTCGCC
CACCCCAACTTGTTTATTGCAGCTTATAATGGTTACAAATAAAGCAATAGCATCACAAATTTCACAAATA
AAGCATTTTTTTCACTGCATTCTAGTTGTGGTTTGTCCAAACTCATCAATGTATCTTATCATGTCTGTAT
ACCGTCGACCTCTAGCTAGAGCTTGGCGTAATCATGGTCATAGCTGTTTCCTGTGTGAAATTGTTATCCG
CTCACAATTCCACACAACATACGAGCCGGAAGCATAAAGTGTAAAGCCTGGGGTGCCTAATGAGTGAGCT
AACTCACATTAATTGCGTTGCGCTCACTGCCCGCTTTCCAGTCGGGAAACCTGTCGTGCCAGCTGCATTA
ATGAATCGGCCAACGCGCGGGGAGAGGCGGTTTGCGTATTGGGCGCTCTTCCGCTTCCTCGCTCACTGAC
TCGCTGCGCTCGGTCGTTCGGCTGCGGCGAGCGGTATCAGCTCACTCAAAGGCGGTAATACGGTTATCCA
CAGAATCAGGGGATAACGCAGGAAAGAACATGTGAGCAAAAGGCCAGCAAAAGGCCAGGAACCGTAAAAA
GGCCGCGTTGCTGGCGTTTTTCCATAGGCTCCGCCCCCCTGACGAGCATCACAAAAATCGACGCTCAAGT
CAGAGGTGGCGAAACCCGACAGGACTATAAAGATACCAGGCGTTTCCCCCTGGAAGCTCCCTCGTGCGCT
CTCCTGTTCCGACCCTGCCGCTTACCGGATACCTGTCCGCCTTTCTCCCTTCGGGAAGCGTGGCGCTTTC
TCATAGCTCACGCTGTAGGTATCTCAGTTCGGTGTAGGTCGTTCGCTCCAAGCTGGGCTGTGTGCACGAA
CCCCCCGTTCAGCCCGACCGCTGCGCCTTATCCGGTAACTATCGTCTTGAGTCCAACCCGGTAAGACACG
ACTTATCGCCACTGGCAGCAGCCACTGGTAACAGGATTAGCAGAGCGAGGTATGTAGGCGGTGCTACAGA
GTTCTTGAAGTGGTGGCCTAACTACGGCTACACTAGAAGAACAGTATTTGGTATCTGCGCTCTGCTGAAG
CCAGTTACCTTCGGAAAAAGAGTTGGTAGCTCTTGATCCGGCAAACAAACCACCGCTGGTAGCGGTGGTT
TTTTTGTTTGCAAGCAGCAGATTACGCGCAGAAAAAAAGGATCTCAAGAAGATCCTTTGATCTTTTCTAC
GGGGTCTGACGCTCAGTGGAACGAAAACTCACGTTAAGGGATTTTGGTCATGAGATTATCAAAAAGGATC
TTCACCTAGATCCTTTTAAATTAAAAATGAAGTTTTAAATCAATCTAAAGTATATATGAGTAAACTTGGT
CTGACAGTTACCAATGCTTAATCAGTGAGGCACCTATCTCAGCGATCTGTCTATTTCGTTCATCCATAGT
TGCCTGACTCCCCGTCGTGTAGATAACTACGATACGGGAGGGCTTACCATCTGGCCCCAGTGCTGCAATG
ATACCGCGAGACCCACGCTCACCGGCTCCAGATTTATCAGCAATAAACCAGCCAGCCGGAAGGGCCGAGC
GCAGAAGTGGTCCTGCAACTTTATCCGCCTCCATCCAGTCTATTAATTGTTGCCGGGAAGCTAGAGTAAG
TAGTTCGCCAGTTAATAGTTTGCGCAACGTTGTTGCCATTGCTACAGGCATCGTGGTGTCACGCTCGTCG
TTTGGTATGGCTTCATTCAGCTCCGGTTCCCAACGATCAAGGCGAGTTACATGATCCCCCATGTTGTGCA
AAAAAGCGGTTAGCTCCTTCGGTCCTCCGATCGTTGTCAGAAGTAAGTTGGCCGCAGTGTTATCACTCAT
GGTTATGGCAGCACTGCATAATTCTCTTACTGTCATGCCATCCGTAAGATGCTTTTCTGTGACTGGTGAG
TACTCAACCAAGTCATTCTGAGAATAGTGTATGCGGCGACCGAGTTGCTCTTGCCCGGCGTCAATACGGG
ATAATACCGCGCCACATAGCAGAACTTTAAAAGTGCTCATCATTGGAAAACGTTCTTCGGGGCGAAAACT
CTCAAGGATCTTACCGCTGTTGAGATCCAGTTCGATGTAACCCACTCGTGCACCCAACTGATCTTCAGCA
TCTTTTACTTTCACCAGCGTTTCTGGGTGAGCAAAAACAGGAAGGCAAAATGCCGCAAAAAAGGGAATAA
GGGCGACACGGAAATGTTGAATACTCATACTCTTCCTTTTTCAATATTATTGAAGCATTTATCAGGGTTA
TTGTCTCATGAGCGGATACATATTTGAATGTATTTAGAAAAATAAACAAATAGGGGTTCCGCGCACATTT
CCCCGAAAAGTGCCACCTGACGTCGACGGATCGGGAGATCTCCCGATCCCCTATGGTGCACTCTCAGTAC
AATCTGCTCTGATGCCGCATAGTTAAGCCAGTATCTGCTCCCTGCTTGTGTGTTGGAGGTCGCTGAGTAG
TGCGCGAGCAAAATTTAAGCTACAACAAGGCAAGGCTTGACCGACAATTGCATGAAGAATCTGCTTAGGG
TTAGGCGTTTTGCGCTGCTTCGCGATGTACGGGCCAGATATACGCGTT
Features (pLannotate 1.2.2; 23 found; start..end, strand, type, name):
      1..380     +  enhancer       CMV enhancer: human cytomegalovirus immediate early enhancer
    381..584     +  promoter       CMV promoter: human cytomegalovirus (CMV) immediate early promoter
    580..613     +  LTR            5' LTR (truncated) (fragment): truncated 5' long terminal repeat (LTR) from HIV-1
    629..647     +  promoter       T7 promoter: promoter for bacteriophage T7 RNA polymerase
    671..1387    +  CDS            Cycle 3 GFP: Cycle 3 GFP (Crameri et al., 1996) mammalian codon-optimized
   1409..1433    +  protein_bind   attB1: mutant version of attB; recombination site for the Gateway® BP reaction BP Clonase™
   1436..2068    +  CDS            Rab38: RAB38_MOUSE - Experimental evidence at protein level: Swiss-Prot protein existence level 1. Plays a role in the maturation of phagosomes that engulf pathogens, such as S.aureus and Mycobacterium (By similarity). May be involved in melanosomal transport and docking. Involved in the proper sorting of TYRP1. Involved in peripheral melanosomal distribution of TYRP1 in melanocytes; the function, which probably is implicating vesicle-trafficking, includes cooperation with ANKRD27 and VAMP7 (PubMed:21187289). Plays an important role in the control of melanin production and melanosome biogenesis (By s
   2073..2097    -  protein_bind   attB2: mutant version of attB; recombination site for the Gateway® BP reaction BP Clonase™
   2135..2359    +  polyA_signal   bGH poly(A) signal: bovine growth hormone polyadenylation signal
   2363..2384    +  promoter       SV40 promoter (fragment): SV40 enhancer and early promoter
   2405..2833    +  rep_origin     f1 ori (sequence partly withheld): f1 bacteriophage origin of replication; arrow indicates direction of (+) strand synthesis
   2847..3176    +  promoter       SV40 promoter: SV40 enhancer and early promoter
   3243..4034    +  CDS            neo: KKA2_KLEPN - Also known as kan, nptII. Experimental evidence at protein level: Swiss-Prot protein existence level 1. Resistance to kanamycin, neomycin, paromomycin, ribostamycin, butirosin and gentamicin B. From Klebsiella pneumoniae.
   4058..4216    +  CDS            ble (fragment): BLE_KLEPN - Experimental evidence at protein level: Swiss-Prot protein existence level 1. Binding protein with a strong affinity to the bleomycin family of antibiotics. Binds to CL990; an antimitotic-antibiotic compound. From Klebsiella pneumoniae.
   4211..4332    +  polyA_signal   SV40 poly(A) signal: SV40 polyadenylation signal
   4405..4421    -  protein_bind   lac operator: The lac repressor binds to the lac operator to inhibit transcription in E. coli. This inhibition can be relieved by adding lactose or isopropyl-β-D-thiogalactopyranoside (IPTG). lac repressor encoded by lacI
   4429..4459    -  promoter       lac promoter: promoter for the E. coli lac operon
   4474..4495    -  protein_bind   CAP binding site: CAP binding activates transcription in the presence of cAMP. E. coli catabolite activator protein
   4508..4600    -  CDS            lacI (fragment): lac repressor; lacI; The lac repressor binds to the lac operator to inhibit transcription in E. coli. This inhibition can be relieved by adding lactose or isopropyl-β-D-thiogalactopyranoside (IPTG).
   4783..5371    -  rep_origin     ori: high-copy-number ColE1/pMB1/pBR322/pUC origin of replication
   5542..6402    -  CDS            AmpR: β-lactamase; bla; confers resistance to ampicillin, carbenicillin, and related antibiotics
   6403..6507    -  promoter       AmpR promoter: bla
   6566..6618    -  misc_feature   bom (fragment): basis of mobility region from pBR322
