[The description below was written by a language model from this plasmid's Addgene catalogue record and pLannotate feature annotations shown in this document.]
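Description:
DV-GFP-Rab38-WT-pDEST53 is a mammalian expression plasmid built on the Invitrogen pcDNA-DEST53 Gateway destination backbone, carrying wild-type mouse Rab38 fused at its N-terminus to GFP. The sequenced record is about 6.8 kb. In E. coli it is maintained through a high-copy ColE1/pUC-type origin and selected with ampicillin via the β-lactamase gene. An f1 origin is also present, which allows single-stranded DNA production. For selection in mammalian cells, an SV40 early promoter drives a neomycin phosphotransferase gene terminated by an SV40 polyadenylation signal. The short HIV-1 LTR, ble, lacI, bom and extra SV40 promoter fragments flagged by the annotation software are small partial matches in backbone sequence rather than functional modules.

The expression cassette consists of the human CMV immediate-early enhancer and promoter, followed by a T7 promoter that serves as the 5′ sequencing primer site and could also support in vitro transcription. Downstream lies a Cycle 3 GFP coding sequence, then the Rab38 open reading frame of roughly 630 bp flanked by attB1 and attB2 sites, and finally the bovine growth hormone polyadenylation signal. The attB sites are the scars of the Gateway recombination that moved Rab38 into the destination vector, and attB1 is translated as a short linker between GFP and the Rab38 protein.

Rab38 is a small GTPase implicated in melanosome biogenesis and in the sorting of TYRP1 in melanocytes, and the associated study linked a Rab38 mutation to the chocolate coat-colour phenotype in mice. This wild-type fusion is suited to visualising Rab38 localisation in transfected mammalian cells, and plausibly serves as the reference for mutant versions.
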