Addgene plasmid #15669: DV-GFP-Rab38-WT-pDEST53
Depositing lab: William Pavan. Depositing organization: National Human Genome Research Institute (NHGRI). Publication: Mutation of melanosome protein RAB38 in chocolate mice. Loftus SK, Larson DM, Baxter LL, Antonellis A, Chen Y, Wu X, Jiang Y, Bittner M, Hammer JA, Pavan WJ. Proc Natl Acad Sci U S A. 2002 Apr 2. 99(7):4471-6. 10.1073/pnas.072087599 PubMed 11917121.
Backbone
  Vector backbone: pcDNA-DEST53 Gateway
  Backbone manufacturer: Invitrogen
  Backbone size w/o insert (bp): 6400
  Vector type: Mammalian Expression
Growth in bacteria
  Bacterial resistance: Ampicillin, 100 μg/mL
  Growth temperature: 37°C
  Growth strain: DH5alpha
  Copy number: Unknown
Gene/Insert
  Gene/Insert name: Rab38
  Species: M. musculus (mouse)
  Insert size (bp): 700
  Mutation: wildtype Rab38 sequence
  GenBank ID: NT_039433
  Entrez Gene: Rab38 (a.k.a. 2310011F14Rik, cht)
  Tag / fusion protein: GFP (N terminal on insert)
  Cloning method: Gateway Cloning
  Sequencing primers: 5′ T7
Terms and licenses: Academic/Nonprofit Terms; Industry Terms: Not Available to Industry
How to cite: DV-GFP-Rab38-WT-pDEST53 was a gift from William Pavan (Addgene plasmid # 15669 ; http://n2t.net/addgene:15669 ; RRID:Addgene_15669)
