>Addgene plasmid #15669 | DV-GFP-Rab38-WT-pDEST53 | addgene partial sequence | sequence record 22129 | T7 5'-TAATACGACTCACTATAGGG-3'
TTTTCACTGGAGTTGTCCCAATTCTTGTTGAATTAGATGGTGATGTTAATGGGCACAAATTTTCTGTCAG
TGGAGAGGGTGAAGGTGATGCTACATACGGAAAGCTTACCCTTAAATTTATTTGCACTACTGGAAAACTA
CCTGTTCCATGGCCAACACTTGTCACTACTTTCTCTTATGGTGTTCAATGCTTTTCCCGTTATCCGGATC
ATATGAAACGGCATGACTTTTTCAAGAGTGCCATGCCCGAAGGTTATGTACAGGAACGCACTATATCTTT
CAAAGATGACGGGAACTACAAGACGCGTGCTGAAGTCAAGTTTGAAGGTGATACCCTTGTTAATCGTATC
GAGTTAAAAGGTATTGATTTTAAAGAAGATGGAAACATTCTCGGACACAAACTCGAGTACAACTATAACT
CACACAATGTATACATCACGGCAGACAAACAAAAGAATGGAATCAAAGCTAACTTCAAAATTCGCCACAA
CATTGAAGATGGATCCGTTCAACTAGCAGACCATTATCAACAAAATACTCCAATTGGCGATGGCCCTGTC
CTTTTACCAGACAACCATTACCTGTCGACACAATCTGCCCTTTCGAAAGAATCCCACGAAAAGCGTGACC
ACATGGTCCTTCTTGAGTTTGTAACTGCTGCTGGGATAC
