>Addgene plasmid #15669 | DV-GFP-Rab38-WT-pDEST53 | addgene partial sequence | sequence record 22130 | GFP-F 5'-GGTCCTTCTTGAGTTTGTAAC-3'
ATGAGCTCTAAAAAGCGGTTCCGGACCGGATCAAACAAGTTTGTACAAAAAAGCAGGCTCCATGCAGACA
CCTCACAAGGAGCACCTGTACAAGCTGCTGGTGATCGGCGACCTGGGTGTGGGCAAGACCAGCATTATCA
AGCGCTATGTGCACCAAAACTTCTCCTCGCACTACCGGGCCACCATTGGTGTGGACTTCGCGCTGAAGGT
GCTCCACTGGGACCCAGAGACGGTGGTGCGCTTGCAGCTCTGGGACATTGCTGGTCAAGAAAGATTTGGA
AACATGACAAGAGTTTATTACCGGGAAGCTATGGGGGCATTTATTGTTTTTGATGTCACCAGACCAGCCA
CATTTGAAGCCGTGGCAAAGTGGAAAAATGATTTGGACTCAAAGTTAACGCTCCCTAATGGTAAGCCAGT
GTCAGTGGTTCTGTTGGCCAACAAATGTGACCAAGGGAAGGATGTGCTTATGAACAATGGACTCAAGATG
GACCAGTTCTGCAAGGAGCATGGCTTCCTAAGATGGTTTGAAACATCAGCCAAGGAAAACATAAACATTG
ATGAAGCCTCAAGATGCCTGGTCAAGCACATACTTGCAAATGAGTGTGACCTCCTAGAGTCTATAAAACC
GGACATTGTGAAACCCCATCTCACAT
